Addgene plasmid #57287: Dronpa-Mito-3
Purpose: Localization: Mitochondria, Excitation: 503, Emission: 518
Depositing lab: Michael Davidson. Depositing organization: Florida State University, Tallahassee.
Backbone
  Vector backbone: Dronpa
  Backbone size w/o insert (bp): 4750
  Vector type: Mammalian Expression
  Selectable markers: Neomycin (select with G418)
Growth in bacteria
  Bacterial resistance: Kanamycin, 50 μg/mL
  Growth temperature: 37°C
  Growth strain: DH5alpha
  Copy number: High Copy
Gene/Insert
  Gene/Insert name: Mito (alt name: NM_004074.2)
  Species: H. sapiens (human)
  Entrez Gene: COX8A (a.k.a. COX, COX8, COX8-2, COX8L, MC4DN15, VIII, VIII-L)
  Promoter: CMV
  Tag / fusion protein: Dronpa
  Cloning method: Unknown
  Sequencing primers: 5′ CMV-F; 3′ SV40pA-R
Terms and licenses: Academic/Nonprofit Terms; Industry Terms
Depositor comments: . Excitation = 503; Emission = 518
How to cite: Dronpa-Mito-3 was a gift from Michael Davidson (Addgene plasmid # 57287 ; http://n2t.net/addgene:57287 ; RRID:Addgene_57287)
