[The description below was written by a language model from this plasmid's Addgene catalogue record.]
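Description:
Dronpa-Mito-3 is a mammalian expression plasmid that produces a mitochondrially targeted form of the fluorescent protein Dronpa. It is built on a Dronpa-containing backbone of about 4.75 kb without the insert. The plasmid is maintained in E. coli as a high-copy plasmid under kanamycin selection. It also carries a neomycin resistance marker, so transfected mammalian cells can be selected with G418, for example to derive stable lines. The record does not list the origin of replication or give a feature table, so the detailed backbone architecture cannot be confirmed. The use of an SV40 polyA reverse sequencing primer suggests that an SV40 polyadenylation signal lies downstream of the expression cassette.

The insert, labelled "Mito", derives from human COX8A, which encodes cytochrome c oxidase subunit VIII. The amino-terminal presequence of this protein is a widely used mitochondrial import signal that directs fused proteins to the mitochondrial matrix. The record does not specify how much of COX8A is included, the orientation of the fusion, or what the "3" in the name denotes. Expression of the COX8A-Dronpa fusion is driven by the CMV promoter, which gives strong constitutive transcription in most mammalian cell lines.

Dronpa is a green-emitting protein, recorded here with excitation at 503 nm and emission at 518 nm. It is generally known for reversible photoswitching between bright and dark states. The construct is intended as a localization marker for labelling mitochondria in live or fixed mammalian cells. Dronpa's switching behaviour also makes such markers suitable for tracking and super-resolution imaging, although the record itself states only the localization and spectral properties.
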