>Addgene plasmid #57287 | Dronpa-Mito-3 | depositor partial sequence | sequence record 88425 | insert sequence
ACGTCAGATCCGCTAGCATGTCCGTCCTGACGCCGCTGCTGCTGCGGGGCTTGACAGGCTCGGCCCGGCG
GCTCCCAGTGCCGCGCGCCAAGATCCATTCGTTGGGGGATCCAATGGTGAGTGTGATTAAACCAGACATG
AAGATCAAGCTGCGTATGGAAGGCGCTGTAAATGGACACCCGTTCGCGATTGAAGGAGTTGGCCTTGGGA
AGCCTTTCGAGGGAAAACAGAGTATGGACCTTAAAGTCAAAGAAGGCGGACCTCTGCCTTTCGCCTATGA
CATCTTGACAACTGTGTTCTGTTACGGCAACAGGGTATTCGCCAAATACCCAGAAAATATAGTAGACTAT
TTCAAGCAGTCGTTTCCTGAGGGCTACTCTTGGGAACGAAGCATGAATTACGAAGACGGGGGCATTTGTA
ACGCGACAAACGACATAACCCTGGATGGTGACTGTTATATCTATGAAATTCGATTTGATGGTGTGAACTT
TCCTGCCAATGGTCCAGTTATGCAGAAGAGGACTGTGAAATGGGAGCCATCCACTGAGAAATTGTATGTG
CGTGATGGAGTGCTGAAGGGTGATGTTAACATGGCTCTGTCGCTTGAAGGAGGTGGCCATTACCGATGTG
ACTTCAAAACTACTTATAAAGCTAAGAAGGTTGTCCAGTTGCCAGACTATCACTTTGTGGACCACCACAT
TGAGATTAAAAGCCACGACAAAGATTACAGTAATGTTAATCTGCATGAGCACGCCGAAGCGCATTCTGAG
CTGCCGAGGCAGGCCAAGTAAGCGGCCGCGACTCTAGATCATAATCAGCCATACCACAT
