>Addgene plasmid #57287 | Dronpa-Mito-3 | addgene partial sequence | sequence record 128578 | Dronpa-R 5'-TTCAATCGCGAACGGGTGTC-3'
GATCTTCATGTCTGGTTTAATCACACTCACCATTGGATCCCCCAACGAATGGATCTTGGCGCGCGGCACT
GGGAGCCGCCGGGCCGAGCCTGTCAAGCCCCGCAGCAGCAGCGGCGTCAGGACGGACATGCTAGCGGATC
TGACGGTTCACTAAACCAGCTCTGCTTATATAGACCTCCCACCGTACACGCCTACCGCCCATTTGCGTCA
ATGGGGCGGAGTTGTTACGACATTTTGGAAAGTCCCGTTGATTTTGGTGCCAAAACAAACTCCCATTGAC
GTCAATGGGGTGGAGACTTGGAAATCCCCGTGAGTCAAACCGCTATCCACGCCCATTGATGTACTGCCAA
AACCGCATCACCATGGTAATAGCGATGACTAATACGTAGATGTACTGCCAAGTAGGAAAGTCCCATAAGG
TCATGTACTGGGCATAATGCCAGGCGGGCCATTTACCGTCATTGACGTCAATAGGGGGCGTACTTGGCAT
ATGATACACTTGATGTACTGCCAAGTGGGCAGTTTACCGTAAATACTCCACCCATTGACGTCAATGGAAA
GTCCCTATTGGCGTTACTATGGGAACATACGTCATTATTGACGTCAATGGGCGGGGGTCGTTGGGCGGTC
AGCCAGGCGGGCCATTTACCGTAAGTTATGTAACGCGGAACTCCATATATGGGCTATGAACTAATGACCC
CGTAATTGATTACTATTAATAACTAATGCATGGCGGTAATACGGTTATCCACAGAATCAGGGGATAACGC
AGGAAAGAACATGTGAGC
